>Addgene plasmid #126734 | pKdH_P-GAP-ScADH2 | addgene full sequence | sequence record 246625 | Addgene NGS Result
CGTCTTCAAGAATTAATTCTCATGTTTGACAGCTTATCATCGATAAGCTGACTCATGTTGGTATTGTGAA
ATAGACGCAGATCGGGAACACTGAAAAATAACAGTTATTATTCGAGATCTAACATCCAAAGACGAAAGGT
TGAATGAAACCTTTTTGCCATCCGACATCCACAGGTCCATTCTCACACATAAGTGCCAAACGCAACAGGA
GGGGATACACTAGCAGCAGACCGTTGCAAACGCAGGACCTCCACTCCTCTTCTCCTCAACACCCACTTTT
GCCATCGAAAAACCAGCCCAGTTATTGGGCTTGATTGGAGCTCGCTCATTCCAATTCCTTCTATTAGGCT
ACTAACACCATGACTTTATTAGCCTGTCTATCCTGGCCCCCCTGGCGAGGTTCATGTTTGTTTATTTCCG
AATGCAACAAGCTCCGCATTACACCCGAACATCACTCCAGATGAGGGCTTTCTGAGTGTGGGGTCAAATA
GTTTCATGTTCCCCAAATGGCCCAAAACTGACAGTTTAAACGCTGTCTTGGAACCTAATATGACAAAAGC
GTGATCTCATCCAAGATGAACTAAGTTTGGTTCGTTGAAATGCTAACGGCCAGTTGGTCAAAAAGAAACT
TCCAAAAGTCGGCATACCGTTTGTCTTGTTTGGTATTGATTGACGAATGCTCAAAAATAATCTCATTAAT
GCTTAGCGCAGTCTCTCTATCGCTTCTGAACCCCGGTGCACCTGTGCCGAAACGCAAATGGGGAAACACC
CGCTTTTTGGATGATTATGCATTGTCTCCACATTGTATGCTTCCAAGATTCTGGTGGGAATACTGCTGAT
AGCCTAACGTTCATGATCAAAATTTAACTGTTCTAACCCCTACTTGACAGCAATATATAAACAGAAGGAA
GCTGCCCTGTCTTAAACCTTTTTTTTTATCATCATTATTAGCTTACTTTCATAATTGCGACTGGTTCCAA
TTGACAAGCTTTTGATTTTAACGACTTTTAACGACAACTTGAGAAGATCAAAAAACAACTAATTATTCGA
AGACTAGTCTTTTTGTAGAAATGTCTTGGTGTCCTCGTCCAATCAGGTAGCCATCTCTGAAATATCTGGC
TCCGTTGCAACTCCGAACGACCTGCTGGCAACGTAAAATTCTCCGGGGTAAAACTTAAATGTGGAGTAAT
GGAACCAGAAACGTCTCTTCCCTTCTCTCTCCTTCCACCGCCCGTTACCGTCGCTAGGAAATTTTACTCT
GCTGGAGAGCTTCTTCTACGGCCCCCTTGCAGCAATGCTCTTCCCAGCATTACGTTGCGGGTAAAACGGA
GGTCGTGTACCCGACCTAGCAGCCCAGGGATGGAAAAGTCCCGGCCGTCGCTGGCAATAATAGCGGGCGG
ACGCATGTCATGAGATTATTGGAAACCACCAGAATCGAATATAAAAGGCGAACACCTTTCCCAATTTTGG
TTTCTCCTGACCCAAAGACTTTAAATTTAATTTATTTGTCCCTATTTCAATCAATTGAACAACTATATGT
CTATTCCAGAAACTCAAAAAGCCATTATCTTCTACGAATCCAACGGCAAGTTGGAGCATAAGGATATCCC
AGTTCCAAAGCCAAAGCCCAACGAATTGTTAATCAACGTCAAGTACTCTGGTGTCTGCCACACCGATTTG
CACGCTTGGCATGGTGACTGGCCATTGCCAACTAAGTTACCATTAGTTGGTGGTCACGAAGGTGCCGGTG
TCGTTGTCGGCATGGGTGAAAACGTTAAGGGCTGGAAGATCGGTGACTACGCCGGTATCAAATGGTTGAA
CGGTTCTTGTATGGCCTGTGAATACTGTGAATTGGGTAACGAATCCAACTGTCCTCACGCTGACTTGTCT
GGTTACACCCACGACGGTTCTTTCCAAGAATACGCTACCGCTGACGCTGTTCAAGCCGCTCACATTCCTC
AAGGTACTGACTTGGCTGAAGTCGCGCCAATCTTGTGTGCTGGTATCACCGTATACAAGGCTTTGAAGTC
TGCCAACTTGAGAGCAGGCCACTGGGCGGCCATTTCTGGTGCTGCTGGTGGTCTAGGTTCTTTGGCTGTT
CAATATGCTAAGGCGATGGGTTACAGAGTCTTAGGTATTGATGGTGGTCCAGGAAAGGAAGAATTGTTTA
CCTCGCTCGGTGGTGAAGTATTCATCGACTTCACCAAAGAGAAGGACATTGTTAGCGCAGTCGTTAAGGC
TACCAACGGCGGTGCCCACGGTATCATCAATGTTTCCGTTTCCGAAGCCGCTATCGAAGCTTCTACCAGA
TACTGTAGGGCGAACGGTACTGTTGTCTTGGTTGGTTTGCCAGCCGGTGCAAAGTGCTCCTCTGATGTCT
TCAACCACGTTGTCAAGTCTATCTCCATTGTCGGCTCTTACGTGGGGAACAGAGCTGATACCAGAGAAGC
CTTAGATTTCTTTGCCAGAGGTCTAGTCAAGTCTCCAATAAAGGTAGTTGGCTTATCCAGTTTACCAGAA
ATTTACGAAAAGATGGAGAAGGGCCAAATTGCTGGTAGATACGTTGTTGACACTTCTAAACATCATCATC
ATCATCATTAACCTAGGGCGGCCGCGAATTAATTCGCCTTAGACATGACTGTTCCTCAGTTCAAGTTGGG
CACTTACGAGAAGACCGGTCTTGCTAGATTCTAATCAAGAGGATGTCAGAATGCCATTTGCCTGAGAGAT
GCAGGCTTCATTTTTGATACTTTTTTATTTGTAACCTATATAGTATAGGATTTTTTTTGTCATTTTGTTT
CTTCTCGTACGAGCTTGCTCCTGATCAGCCTATCTCGCAGCTGATGAATATCTTGTGGTAGGGGTTTGGG
AAAATCATTCGAGTTTGATGTTTTTCTTGGTATTTCCCACTCCTCTTCAGAGTACAGAAGATTAAGTGAG
ACGTTCGTTTGTGCAAGCTTATCGATAAGCTTTAATGCGGTAGTTTATCACAGTTAAATTGCTAACGCAG
TCAGGCACCGTGTATGAAATCTAACAATGCGCTCATCGTCATCCTCGGCACCGTCACCCTGGATGCTGTA
GGCATAGGCTTGGTTATGCCGGTACTGCCGGGCCTCTTGCGGGATATCGTCCATTCCGACAGCATCGCCA
GTCACTATGGCGTGCTGCTAGCGCTATATGCGTTGATGCAATTTCTATGCGCACCCGTTCTCGGAGCACT
GTCCGACCGCTTTGGCCGCCGCCCAGTCCTGCTCGCTTCGCTACTTGGAGCCACTATCGACTACGCGATC
ATGGCGACCACACCCGTCCTGTGGATCTATCGAATCTAAATGTAAGTTAAAATCTCTAAATAAACTTGAA
GTCGGACAGTGAGTGTAGTCTTGAGAAATTCTGAAGCCGTATTTTTATTATCAGTGAGTCAGTCATCAGG
AGATCCTCTACGCCGGACGCATCGTGGCCGACCTGCAGGGGGGGGGGGGCGCTGAGGTCTGCCTCGTGAA
GAAGGTGTTGCTGACTCATACCAGGCCTGAATCGCCCCATCATCCAGCCAGAAAGTGAGGGAGCCACGGT
TGATGAGAGCTTTGTTGTAGGTGGACCAGTTGGTGATTTTGAACTTTTGCTTTGCCACGGAACGGTCTGC
GTTGTCGGGAAGATGCGTGATCTGATCCTTCAACTCAGCAAAAGTTCGATTTATTCAACAAAGCCGCCGT
CCCGTCAAGTCAGCGTAATGCTCTGCCAGTGTTACAACCAATTAACCAATTCTGATTAGAAAAACTCATC
GAGCATCAAATGAAACTGCAATTTATTCATATCAGGATTATCAATACCATATTTTTGAAAAAGCCGTTTC
TGTAATGAAGGAGAAAACTCACCGAGGCAGTTCCATAGGATGGCAAGATCCTGGTATCGGTCTGCGATTC
CGACTCGTCCAACATCAATACAACCTATTAATTTCCCCTCGTCAAAAATAAGGTTATCAAGTGAGAAATC
ACCATGAGTGACGACTGAATCCGGTGAGAATGGCAAAAGCTTATGCATTTCTTTCCAGACTTGTTCAACA
GGCCAGCCATTACGCTCGTCATCAAAATCACTCGCATCAACCAAACCGTTATTCATTCGTGATTGCGCCT
GAGCGAGACGAAATACGCGATCGCTGTTAAAAGGACAATTACAAACAGGAATCGAATGCAACCGGCGCAG
GAACACTGCCAGCGCATCAACAATATTTTCACCTGAATCAGGATATTCTTCTAATACCTGGAATGCTGTT
TTCCCGGGGATCGCAGTGGTGAGTAACCATGCATCATCAGGAGTACGGATAAAATGCTTGATGGTCGGAA
GAGGCATAAATTCCGTCAGCCAGTTTAGTCTGACCATCTCATCTGTAACATCATTGGCAACGCTACCTTT
GCCATGTTTCAGAAACAACTCTGGCGCATCGGGCTTCCCATACAATCGATAGATTGTCGCACCTGATTGC
CCGACATTATCGCGAGCCCATTTATACCCATATAAATCAGCATCCATGTTGGAATTTAATCGCGGCCTCG
AGCAAGACGTTTCCCGTTGAATATGGCTCATAACACCCCTTGTATTACTGTTTATGTAAGCAGACAGTTT
TATTGTTCATGATGATATATTTTTATCTTGTGCAATGTAACATCAGAGATTTTGAGACACAACGTGGCTT
TCCCCCCCCCCCCTGCAGGTCGGCATCACCGGCGCCACAGGTGCGGTTGCTGGCGCCTATATCGCCGACA
TCACCGATGGGGAAGATCGGGCTCGCCACTTCGGGCTCATGAGCGCTTGTTTCGGCGTGGGTATGGTGGC
AGGCCCCGTGGCCGGGGGACTGTTGGGCGCCATCTCCTTGCATGCACCATTCCTTGCGGCGGCGGTGCTC
AACGGCCTCAACCTACTACTGGGCTGCTTCCTAATGCAGGAGTCGCATAAGGGAGAGCGTCGAGTATCTA
TGATTGGAAGTATGGGAATGGTGATACCCGCATTCTTCAGTGTCTTGAGGTCTCCTATCAGATTATGCCC
AACTAAAGCAACCGGAGGAGGAGATTTCATGGTAAATTTCTCTGACTTTTGGTCATCAGTAGACTCGAAC
TGTGAGACTATCTCGGTTATGACAGCAGAAATGTCCTTCTTGGAGACAGTAAATGAAGTCCCACCAATAA
AGAAATCCTTGTTATCAGGAACAAACTTCTTGTTTCGAACTTTTTCGGTGCCTTGAACTATAAAATGTAG
AGTGGATATGTCGGGTAGGAATGGAGCGGGCAAATGCTTACCTTCTGGACCTTCAAGAGGTATGTAGGGT
TTGTAGATACTGATGCCAACTTCAGTGACAACGTTGCTATTTCGTTCAAACCATTCCGAATCCAGAGAAA
TCAAAGTTGTTTGTCTACTATTGATCCAAGCCAGTGCGGTCTTGAAACTGACAATAGTGTGCTCGTGTTT
TGAGGTCATCTTTGTATGAATAAATCTAGTCTTTGATCTAAATAATCTTGACGAGCCAGACGATAATACC
AATCTAAACTCTTTAAACGTTAAAGGACAAGTATGTCTGCCTGTATTAAACCCCAAATCAGCTCGTAGTC
TGATCCTCATCAACTTGAGGGGCACTATCTTGTTTTAGAGAAATTTGCGGAGATGCGATATCGAGAAAAA
GGTACGCTGATTTTAAACGTGAAATTTATCTCATGATCTCTGCCTCGCGCGTTTCGGTGATGACGGTGAA
AACCTCTGACACATGCAGCTCCCGGAGACGGTCACAGCTTGTCTGTAAGCGGATGCCGGGAGCAGACAAG
CCCGTCAGGGCGCGTCAGCGGGTGTTGGCGGGTGTCGGGGCGCAGCCATGACCCAGTCACGTAGCGATAG
CGGAGTGTATACTGGCTTAACTATGCGGCATCAGAGCAGATTGTACTGAGAGTGCACCATATGCGGTGTG
AAATACCGCACAGATGCGTAAGGAGAAAATACCGCATCAGGCGCTCTTCCGCTTCCTCGCTCACTGACTC
GCTGCGCTCGGTCGTTCGGCTGCGGCGAGCGGTATCAGCTCACTCAAAGGCGGTAATACGGTTATCCACA
GAATCAGGGGATAACGCAGGAAAGAACATGTGAGCAAAAGGCCAGCAAAAGGCCAGGAACCGTAAAAAGG
CCGCGTTGCTGGCGTTTTTCCATAGGCTCCGCCCCCCTGACGAGCATCACAAAAATCGACGCTCAAGTCA
GAGGTGGCGAAACCCGACAGGACTATAAAGATACCAGGCGTTTCCCCCTGGAAGCTCCCTCGTGCGCTCT
CCTGTTCCGACCCTGCCGCTTACCGGATACCTGTCCGCCTTTCTCCCTTCGGGAAGCGTGGCGCTTTCTC
ATAGCTCACGCTGTAGGTATCTCAGTTCGGTGTAGGTCGTTCGCTCCAAGCTGGGCTGTGTGCACGAACC
CCCCGTTCAGCCCGACCGCTGCGCCTTATCCGGTAACTATCGTCTTGAGTCCAACCCGGTAAGACACGAC
TTATCGCCACTGGCAGCAGCCACTGGTAACAGGATTAGCAGAGCGAGGTATGTAGGCGGTGCTACAGAGT
TCTTGAAGTGGTGGCCTAACTACGGCTACACTAGAAGGACAGTATTTGGTATCTGCGCTCTGCTGAAGCC
AGTTACCTTCGGAAAAAGAGTTGGTAGCTCTTGATCCGGCAAACAAACCACCGCTGGTAGCGGTGGTTTT
TTTGTTTGCAAGCAGCAGATTACGCGCAGAAAAAAAGGATCTCAAGAAGATCCTTTGATCTTTTCTACGG
GGTCTGACGCTCAGTGGAACGAAAACTCACGTTAAGGGATTTTGGTCATGAGATTATCAAAAAGGATCTT
CACCTAGATCCTTTTAAATTAAAAATGAAGTTTTAAATCAATCTAAAGTATATATGAGTAAACTTGGTCT
GACAGTTACCAATGCTTAATCAGTGAGGCACCTATCTCAGCGATCTGTCTATTTCGTTCATCCATAGTTG
CCTGACTCCCCGTCGTGTAGATAACTACGATACGGGAGGGCTTACCATCTGGCCCCAGTGCTGCAATGAT
ACCGCGAGACCCACGCTCACCGGCTCCAGATTTATCAGCAATAAACCAGCCAGCCGGAAGGGCCGAGCGC
AGAAGTGGTCCTGCAACTTTATCCGCCTCCATCCAGTCTATTAATTGTTGCCGGGAAGCTAGAGTAAGTA
GTTCGCCAGTTAATAGTTTGCGCAACGTTGTTGCCATTGCTGCAGGCATCGTGGTGTCACGCTCGTCGTT
TGGTATGGCTTCATTCAGCTCCGGTTCCCAACGATCAAGGCGAGTTACATGATCCCCCATGTTGTGCAAA
AAAGCGGTTAGCTCCTTCGGTCCTCCGATCGTTGTCAGAAGTAAGTTGGCCGCAGTGTTATCACTCATGG
TTATGGCAGCACTGCATAATTCTCTTACTGTCATGCCATCCGTAAGATGCTTTTCTGTGACTGGTGAGTA
CTCAACCAAGTCATTCTGAGAATAGTGTATGCGGCGACCGAGTTGCTCTTGCCCGGCGTCAACACGGGAT
AATACCGCGCCACATAGCAGAACTTTAAAAGTGCTCATCATTGGAAAACGTTCTTCGGGGCGAAAACTCT
CAAGGATCTTACCGCTGTTGAGATCCAGTTCGATGTAACCCACTCGTGCACCCAACTGATCTTCAGCATC
TTTTACTTTCACCAGCGTTTCTGGGTGAGCAAAAACAGGAAGGCAAAATGCCGCAAAAAAGGGAATAAGG
GCGACACGGAAATGTTGAATACTCATACTCTTCCTTTTTCAATATTATTGAAGCATTTATCAGGGTTATT
GTCTCATGAGCGGATACATATTTGAATGTATTTAGAAAAATAAACAAATAGGGGTTCCGCGCACATTTCC
CCGAAAAGTGCCACCTGACGTCTAAGAAACCATTATTATCATGACATTAACCTATAAAAATAGGCGTATC
ACGAGGCCCTTT
Features (pLannotate 1.2.2; 17 found; start..end, strand, type, name):
     26..49      +  promoter       tet promoter (fragment): E. coli promoter for tetracycline efflux protein gene
    116..1051    +  promoter       AOX1 promoter: Pichia pastoris AOX1; inducible promoter, regulated by methanol
   1060..1536    +  promoter       GAP promoter: promoter for Pichia pastoris glyceraldehyde-3-phosphate dehydrogenase
   1537..2580    +  CDS            ADH2: ADH2_YEAST - Also known as ADR2. Experimental evidence at protein level: Swiss-Prot protein existence level 1. This isozyme preferentially catalyzes the conversion of ethanol to acetaldehyde. Acts on a variety of primary unbranched aliphatic alcohols. From Saccharomyces cerevisiae (strain ATCC 204508 / S288c) (Baker's yeast).
   2581..2598    +  CDS            capTEV™ (fragment): composite tag for in vivo biotinylation, TEV protease cleavage, and 6xHis tagging
   2626..2691    +  CDS            AOX1 (fragment): ALOX1_KOMPC - Experimental evidence at protein level: Swiss-Prot protein existence level 1. Major isoform of alcohol oxidase, which catalyzes the oxidation of methanol to formaldehyde and hydrogen peroxide, the first step in the methanol utilization pathway of methylotrophic yeasts. From Komagataella phaffii (strain ATCC 76273 / CBS 7435 / CECT 11047 / NRRL Y-11430 / Wegner 21-1) (Yeast) (Pichia pastoris).
   2695..2941    +  terminator     AOX1 terminator: Pichia pastoris AOX1; transcription terminator for AOX1
   3024..3317    +  CDS            TcR (fragment): tetracycline efflux protein; tet; confers resistance to tetracycline
   3479..3625    -  CDS            TRA2_ECOLX (fragment): Protein predicted: Swiss-Prot protein existence level 4. Required for transposition of transposon Tn903. From Escherichia coli.
   3766..4581    -  CDS            KanR: aminoglycoside phosphotransferase; aph(3')-Ia; confers resistance to kanamycin in bacteria or G418 (Geneticin®) in eukaryotes
   4711..4963    +  CDS            TcR (fragment): tetracycline efflux protein; tet; confers resistance to tetracycline
   4960..5708    +  misc_feature   AOX1 3' fragment: region downstream of Pichia pastoris AOX1 gene
   5710..5749    +  CDS            rop (fragment): Rop protein, which maintains plasmids at low copy number; rop
   5851..5991    +  misc_feature   bom: basis of mobility region from pBR322
   6177..6765    -  rep_origin     ori: high-copy-number ColE1/pMB1/pBR322/pUC origin of replication
   6936..7796    -  CDS            AmpR: β-lactamase; bla; confers resistance to ampicillin, carbenicillin, and related antibiotics
   7797..7901    -  promoter       AmpR promoter: bla
