[The description below was written by a language model from this plasmid's Addgene catalogue record and pLannotate feature annotations shown in this document.]
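Description:
pKdH_P-GAP-ScADH2 is a yeast expression plasmid built on a pPIC3.5K derivative from which, as the backbone name "(DHis4)" suggests, the HIS4 marker has been removed; no HIS4 feature appears in the annotated sequence. The vector elements are those of the Pichia pastoris (Komagataella phaffii) expression system, consistent with the associated work on a Crabtree-negative yeast. In E. coli it is propagated through a ColE1/pMB1-type origin, with remnants of the pBR322 bom, rop and tetracycline-resistance regions, and is selected with ampicillin (bla) and kanamycin. The Tn903-derived aph(3')-Ia kanamycin gene also serves as the yeast marker, conferring G418 resistance. No yeast replication origin is annotated. The AOX1 promoter and AOX1 3' fragment are retained and could act as homology regions for chromosomal integration, although the record does not state how the plasmid is introduced or maintained in yeast.

The payload is the Saccharomyces cerevisiae ADH2 coding sequence, inserted by Gibson cloning and fused at its C terminus to a 6xHis tag (annotated by the software as a fragment of a composite tag). ADH2 encodes the alcohol dehydrogenase isozyme that preferentially oxidises ethanol to acetaldehyde. It is driven by the constitutive P. pastoris GAP (glyceraldehyde-3-phosphate dehydrogenase) promoter, which sits immediately downstream of the methanol-inducible AOX1 promoter, and transcription ends at the AOX1 terminator. The construct is intended for overexpressing ADH2 in yeast. The linked publication places this in the context of an engineered ethanol-utilisation route for boosting the supply of acetyl-CoA-derived products.
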