Addgene plasmid #126734: pKdH_P-GAP-ScADH2
Purpose: yeast plasmid overexpressing ADH2 from Saccharomyces cerevisiae
Depositing lab: Menghao Cai. Depositing organization: East China University of Science and Technology. Publication: Engineered ethanol-driven biosynthetic system for improving production of acetyl-CoA derived drugs in Crabtree-negative yeast. Liu Y, Bai C, Liu Q, Xu Q, Qian Z, Peng Q, Yu J, Xu M, Zhou X, Zhang Y, Cai M. Metab Eng. 2019 Jul;54:275-284. doi: 10.1016/j.ymben.2019.05.001. Epub 2019 May 9. PubMed 31077813.
Backbone
  Vector backbone: pPIC 3.5K(DHis4)
  Backbone manufacturer: Liu Yiqi
  Backbone size w/o insert (bp): 6469
  Vector type: Yeast Expression
  Selectable markers: Neomycin (select with G418)
Growth in bacteria
  Bacterial resistance: Ampicillin and Kanamycin, 100 & 50 μg/mL
  Growth temperature: 37°C
  Growth strain: DH5alpha
  Copy number: Unknown
Gene/Insert
  Gene/Insert name: adh2
  Species: S. cerevisiae (budding yeast)
  Insert size (bp): 1065
  GenBank ID: CP020135.1
  Promoter: GAP
  Tag / fusion protein: 6xHis (C terminal on insert)
  Cloning method: Gibson Cloning
Terms and licenses: Academic/Nonprofit Terms; Industry Terms: Not Available to Industry
How to cite: pKdH_P-GAP-ScADH2 was a gift from Menghao Cai (Addgene plasmid # 126734 ; http://n2t.net/addgene:126734 ; RRID:Addgene_126734)
